>Addgene plasmid #190987 | PM18033-PLS-KP6_rpoA-U | addgene full sequence | sequence record 376075 | Addgene NGS Result
AGATCTTCAATATTGGCCATTAGCCATATTATTCATTGGTTATATAGCATAAATCAATATTGGCTATTGG
CCATTGCATACGTTGTATCTATATCATAATATGTACATTTATATTGGCTCATGTCCAATATGACCGCCAT
GTTGTCTTAGAGTCATCCTCATCGTCGGACGGCATTGATTATTGACTAGTTATTAATAGTAATCAATTAC
GGGGTCATTAGTTCATAGCCCATATATGGAGTTCCGCGTTACATAACTTACGGTAAATGGCCCGCCTGGC
TGACCGCCCAACGACCCCCGCCCATTGACGTCAATAATGACGTATGTTCCCATAGTAACGCCAATAGGGA
CTTTCCATTGACGTCAATGGGTGGAGTATTTACGGTAAACTGCCCACTTGGCAGTACATCAAGTGTATCA
TATGCCAAGTCCGCCCCCTATTGACGTCAATGACGGTAAATGGCCCGCCTGGCATTATGCCCAGTACATG
ACCTTACGGGACTTTCCTACTTGGCAGTACATCTACGTATTAGTCATCGCTATTACCATGGTGATGCGGT
TTTGGCAGTACACCAATGGGCGTGGATAGCGGTTTGACTCACGGGGATTTCCAAGTCTCCACCCCATTGA
CGTCAATGGGAGTTTGTTTTGGCACCAAAATCAACGGGACTTTCCAAAATGTCGTAATAACCCCGCCCCG
TTGACGCAAATGGGCGGTAGGCGTGTACGGTGGGAGGTCTATATAAGCAGAGCTCGTTTAGTGAACCGTC
AGATCACTAGAAGCTTTATTGCGGTAGTTTATCACAGTTAAATTGCTAACGCAGTCAGTGCTTCTGACAC
AACAGTCTCGAACTTAAGCTGCAGAAGTTGGTCGTGAGGCACTGGGCAGGTAAGTATCAAGGTTACAAGA
CAGGTTTAAGGAGACCAATAGAAACTGGGCTTGTCGAGACAGAGATGACTCTTGCGTTTCTGATAGGCAC
CTATTGGTCTTACTGACATCCACTTTGCCTTTCTCTCCACAGGTGTCCACTCCCAGTTCAATTACACACG
CACCATGGCGCACCATCATCATCATCATTCTTCTGGTGAGAATCTTTATTTTCAGGGCGCCATGGGTAAT
TCTGTTGTCACATGGAATTCCATGATTAGGGGCTACGCTAGAAGCGGCCAGCCCGAGGAAGCTCTGAGCC
TCTTCTCCCAGATGAGAAGGAGCGGCATCAAGCCCGATAGCTATACCTTCCCCTTCGTGCTGAAGGCTTG
CGCTTCTCTGAGCAGCCTCGAGGAAGGAAAACAAATCCACGCCCACGTCATTAAATCCGGCTTCGAGTCC
GATGTCTACGTGCAGAGCTCCCTCATTGATATGTACGCCAAGTGCGGATCTCTGGAGGACGCCAGAAAAG
TGTTTGACGAGATGCCCGAGAGGAATGTCGTGAGCTGGAACGCTATGATCAGCGGCTATGCCCAGAATGG
ACAATCCGAAGAAGCTCTGGAGCTGTTTAGAGAGATGCAGAAAGAGGGCATCAAGCCTTCCGAGTTTACC
TTTTGCTCCGTGCTGAAGGCTTGCGCCTCTCTGGGATCTCTGGAGATGGGCAAGCAAATTCACGGCTATG
TGATCAAGTCCGGCTTTGAGTCCATCGTGTTCGTGGGAAACGCCCTCATTGACATGTATGCCAAGTGCGG
CTCTCTGGAGGATGCTAGAAAGGTCTTTGATGAGATGCCCGAAAGGACCGTTGTGAGCTGGACCGCCATG
ATCTCCGGATACGCCCAGAACGGACAGAGCGAGGAGGCCCTCGAGCTCTTCAGAGAGATGCAGAGGGAGG
GCGTGAAACCCGACGAAGTGACACTGCCTTCCGTGCTCTCCGCTTGCGCCAATCTGGGCGCTCTGGAGCA
AGGCAAACAGATCCATGCCTACGTCATCAAGAACGGCTTTGAATCCGATGTGTTTGTGGGCTCCGCTCTG
ATCGACATGTACGCTAAATGCGGCTCCATCGAGGAGGCTAGGAAAGTGTTCGATGAAATGCCCGAGAAAG
ACGTTGTGGCTTGGAACTCAATGATAAAAGGTTATGGAATGAACCATGAAGGCAAAATGGCCGTCCAATG
TTTCGAAGATATGCAAAAACAAGGTGTAAAGCCTTCCGCCGTCACTTTTACCTGTTTGCTGACCGCCTGT
TCTCACGCCAGCCTCGTCAGCGAAGGGCAGGAGTATTTTAAAATGATGCGAGAAGAGTACGGGATCGCTC
CGAGGGTGGAACATTACGGCTGCATGGTCGATCTGCTTGCTCGGAGTGGCCATCTGTATGAAGCTGAAAA
GTTCCTGGAGATGCTCTGTCCTCCCAACGAAGGGACATGGGGGGCCCTCCTCAGCGCTTGTAAGACTTAT
GGCGAGGTGGAGCTTGGTCTGAGGTGCTTTCAGCAGCTCGTGCAGCTTAACCCAGAAAGTGCCGCCTGGT
ACGTGCTTATGGCTGACATATACGCTGGCGCCGGGCGGTGGGACGACGCATACCGGATCGAAGAGCTGAG
GAAACATGCCGGAGCCAAGAAGAAACCTGCCTCCGCATTGATTGAAGTGAACAAAAAAGTGCACGAATTT
GTGGTCGGCAATAATCAGAGCGAGGAGATCAGTGCGATGCTTAAGTCTCTCAACTCTAGAATGAAGGAGG
AGGGCCATGTACCCAATCTGGATCTGGTTCTCAAACCCGTGTCAGATGAGGAGAAAGAGGCAGCGCTGTG
TGAGCACGCAGAGAAGTTGGCAATTGCATTCGGCTTGCTGAATACGCCACAGGGACAGACCCTGCGCGTT
ACAAAGAACCTGAGAATGTGCAATGACTGCCACAATGCGTCAAAGATCATCTCCAAGATTGAGCGCAGAG
AGATTATCCTGCGCGATGATTGCTGCATTCACCACTTCAAGGACGGACTGTGCTCCTGCGGAGACATGTT
CTAACTCGAGAAATAGAAGGAACATGTATTACACGTGCAAAATTTGAGAGCTAGCAGCGAGCAGACATGA
TAAGATACATTGATGAGTTTGGACAAACCACAACTAGAATGCAGTGAAAAAAATGCTTTATTTGTGAAAT
TTGTGATGCTATTGCTTTATTTGTAACCATTATAAGCTGCAATAAACAAGTTAACAACAACAATTGCACT
GGTTCATTTTATGTTTCAGGTTCAGGGGGAGGTGTGGGAGGTTTTTTAAAGCAAGTAAAACCTCTACAAA
TGTGGTAAAATCGATAAGGATCCAGGTGGCACTTTTCGGGGAAATGTGCGCGGAACCCCTATTTGTTTAT
TTTTCTAAATACATTCAAATATGTATCCGCTCATGAGACAATAACCCTGATAAATGCTTCAATAATATTG
AAAAAGGAAGAGTATGAGTATTCAACATTTCCGTGTCGCCCTTATTCCCTTTTTTGCGGCATTTTGCCTT
CCTGTTTTTGCTCACCCAGAAACGCTGGTGAAAGTAAAAGATGCTGAAGATCAGTTGGGTGCACGAGTGG
GTTACATCGAACTGGATCTCAACAGCGGTAAGATCCTTGAGAGTTTTCGCCCCGAAGAACGTTTTCCAAT
GATGAGCACTTTTAAAGTTCTGCTATGTGGCGCGGTATTATCCCGTATTGACGCCGGGCAAGAGCAACTC
GGTCGCCGCATACACTATTCTCAGAATGACTTGGTTGAGTACTCACCAGTCACAGAAAAGCATCTTACGG
ATGGCATGACAGTAAGAGAATTATGCAGTGCTGCCATAACCATGAGTGATAACACTGCGGCCAACTTACT
TCTGACAACGATCGGAGGACCGAAGGAGCTAACCGCTTTTTTGCACAACATGGGGGATCATGTAACTCGC
CTTGATCGTTGGGAACCGGAGCTGAATGAAGCCATACCAAACGACGAGCGTGACACCACGATGCCTGTAG
CAATGGCAACAACGTTGCGCAAACTATTAACTGGCGAACTACTTACTCTAGCTTCCCGGCAACAATTAAT
AGACTGGATGGAGGCGGATAAAGTTGCAGGACCACTTCTGCGCTCGGCCCTTCCGGCTGGCTGGTTTATT
GCTGATAAATCTGGAGCCGGTGAGCGTGGGTCTCGCGGTATCATTGCAGCACTGGGGCCAGATGGTAAGC
CCTCCCGTATCGTAGTTATCTACACGACGGGGAGTCAGGCAACTATGGATGAACGAAATAGACAGATCGC
TGAGATAGGTGCCTCACTGATTAAGCATTGGTAACTGTCAGACCAAGTTTACTCATATATACTTTAGATT
GATTTAAAACTTCATTTTTAATTTAAAAGGATCTAGGTGAAGATCCTTTTTGATAATCTCATGACCAAAA
TCCCTTAACGTGAGTTTTCGTTCCACTGAGCGTCAGACCCCGTAGAAAAGATCAAAGGATCTTCTTGAGA
TCCTTTTTTTCTGCGCGTAATCTGCTGCTTGCAAACAAAAAAACCACCGCTACCAGCGGTGGTTTGTTTG
CCGGATCAAGAGCTACCAACTCTTTTTCCGAAGGTAACTGGCTTCAGCAGAGCGCAGATACCAAATACTG
TTCTTCTAGTGTAGCCGTAGTTAGGCCACCACTTCAAGAACTCTGTAGCACCGCCTACATACCTCGCTCT
GCTAATCCTGTTACCAGTGGCTGCTGCCAGTGGCGATAAGTCGTGTCTTACCGGGTTGGACTCAAGACGA
TAGTTACCGGATAAGGCGCAGCGGTCGGGCTGAACGGGGGGTTCGTGCACACAGCCCAGCTTGGAGCGAA
CGACCTACACCGAACTGAGATACCTACAGCGTGAGCTATGAGAAAGCGCCACGCTTCCCGAAGGGAGAAA
GGCGGACAGGTATCCGGTAAGCGGCAGGGTCGGAACAGGAGAGCGCACGAGGGAGCTTCCAGGGGGAAAC
GCCTGGTATCTTTATAGTCCTGTCGGGTTTCGCCACCTCTGACTTGAGCGTCGATTTTTGTGATGCTCGT
CAGGGGGGCGGAGCCTATGGAAAAACGCCAGCAACGCGGCCTTTTTACGGTTCCTGGCCTTTTGCTGGCC
TTTTGCTCACATGGCTCGAC
Features (pLannotate 1.2.2; 10 found; start..end, strand, type, name):
    173..550     +  enhancer       CMV enhancer: human cytomegalovirus immediate early enhancer
    552..751     +  promoter       CMV promoter: human cytomegalovirus (CMV) immediate early promoter
    890..1022    +  intron         chimeric intron: chimera between introns from human β-globin and immunoglobulin heavy chain genes
   1088..1107    +  CDS            capTEV™ (fragment): composite tag for in vivo biotinylation, TEV protease cleavage, and 6xHis tagging
   2630..2935    +  CDS            DYW1 (fragment): PPR74_ARATH - Also known as PCMP-H50. Experimental evidence at protein level: Swiss-Prot protein existence level 1. Plays a major role in single RNA editing events in chloroplasts. Acts as a site-recognition transacting factor involved in the edition of the site 1 of ndhD (ndhD-1 site corresponding to cytidine-2), which is a plastid-encoded subunit of the NADH- plastoquinone oxidoreductase. The interaction with CRR4 is required for its function in editing the ndhD-1 site. From Arabidopsis thaliana (Mouse-ear cress).
   3011..3132    -  polyA_signal   SV40 poly(A) signal: SV40 polyadenylation signal
   3159..3227    -  CDS            large T antigen (fragment): large T antigen from SV40 (simian virus 40)
   3269..3373    +  promoter       AmpR promoter: bla
   3374..4234    +  CDS            AmpR: β-lactamase; bla; confers resistance to ampicillin, carbenicillin, and related antibiotics
   4405..4993    +  rep_origin     ori: high-copy-number ColE1/pMB1/pBR322/pUC origin of replication
