[The description below was written by a language model from this plasmid's Addgene catalogue record and pLannotate feature annotations shown in this document.]
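Description:
PM18033-PLS-KP6_rpoA-U is a mammalian expression plasmid of about 5.1 kb built on the PM18033 backbone and designed to test U-to-C RNA editing by a synthetic pentatricopeptide repeat (PPR) protein in human cells. It is propagated in E. coli as a high-copy plasmid through a ColE1/pUC-type origin and selected with ampicillin via a β-lactamase gene under its own bla promoter. No mammalian selection marker is annotated, which is consistent with transient transfection use.

The expression cassette is driven by the human cytomegalovirus immediate-early enhancer and promoter, followed by a chimeric β-globin/immunoglobulin intron that generally improves transcript processing and expression. The open reading frame encodes PLS-KP6, a synthetic protein with an N-terminal His tag; the short tag-related hit at the start of the coding region most likely reflects this 6xHis stretch. The automated annotation leaves most of the coding region unlabelled, as expected for a designed PLS-type PPR array that provides sequence-specific RNA recognition. Near the C-terminus it detects similarity to an Arabidopsis DYW-domain editing factor, corresponding to the catalytic DYW-type domain, here the KP6 variant being assayed. An SV40-derived polyadenylation region lies downstream of the insert, although it and the adjacent large T antigen fragment are annotated on the opposite strand.

The name and stated purpose indicate that the plasmid also carries the Arabidopsis rpoA editing site in its U form as the substrate. However, this target is not separately annotated, so its exact position, presumably between the coding region and the poly(A) signal, is not confirmed by the record. The construct would be used to express the editor and score conversion of the target U to C in the transcript.
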