Addgene plasmid #190987: PM18033-PLS-KP6_rpoA-U
Purpose: Test the U-to-C editing activity of KP6 on AtrpoA editing site, in human cells
Depositing lab: Bernard Gutmann. Publication: U-to-C RNA editing by synthetic PPR-DYW proteins in bacteria and human culture cells. Ichinose M, Kawabata M, Akaiwa Y, Shimajiri Y, Nakamura I, Tamai T, Nakamura T, Yagi Y, Gutmann B. Commun Biol. 2022 Sep 15;5(1):968. doi: 10.1038/s42003-022-03927-3. PubMed 36109586.
Backbone
  Vector backbone: PM18033
  Vector type: Mammalian Expression
Growth in bacteria
  Bacterial resistance: Ampicillin, 100 μg/mL
  Growth temperature: 37°C
  Growth strain: DH5alpha
  Copy number: High Copy
Gene/Insert
  Gene/Insert name: PLS-KP6
  Species: Synthetic
  Promoter: CMV
  Tag / fusion protein: His (N terminal on insert)
  Cloning method: Restriction Enzyme; 5′ cloning site Unknown (unknown if destroyed); 3′ cloning site Unknown (unknown if destroyed)
Terms and licenses: Academic/Nonprofit Terms; Industry Terms: Not Available to Industry
How to cite: PM18033-PLS-KP6_rpoA-U was a gift from Bernard Gutmann (Addgene plasmid # 190987 ; http://n2t.net/addgene:190987 ; RRID:Addgene_190987)
